>Addgene plasmid #26245 | pZS*12-MS2-GFP | addgene full sequence | sequence record 459281 | Addgene NGS Result
GGTACCGCATGGCTTCTAACTTTACTCAGTTCGTTCTCGTCGACAATGGCGGAACTGGCGACGTGACTGT
CGCCCCAAGCAACTTCGCTAACGGGGTCGCTGAATGGATCAGCTCTAACTCGCGTTCACAGGCTTACAAA
GTAACCTGTAGCGTTCGTCAGAGCTCTGCGCAGAATCGCAAATACACCATCAAAGTCGAGGTGCCTAAAG
GCGCATGGCGTTCGTACTTAAATATGGAACTAACCATTCCAATTTTCTCCACGAATTCCGACTGCGAGCT
TATTGTTAAGGCAATGCAAGGTCTCCTAAAAGATGGAAACCCGATTCCCTCAGCAATCGCAGCAAACTCC
GGCATCTACGGCGGTGGAGGTTCCATGCGTAAAGGAGAAGAACTTTTCACTGGAGTTGTCCCAATTCTTG
TTGAATTAGATGGTGATGTTAATGGGCACAAATTTTCTGTCAGTGGAGAGGGTGAAGGTGATGCAACATA
CGGAAAACTTACCCTTAAATTTATTTGCACTACTGGAAAACTACCTGTTCCATGGCCAACACTTGTCACT
ACTTTCGGTTATGGTGTTCAATGCTTTGCGAGATACCCAGATCATATGAAACAGCATGACTTTTTCAAGA
GTGCCATGCCCGAAGGTTATGTACAGGAAAGAACTATATTTTTCAAAGATGACGGGAACTACAAGACACG
TGCTGAAGTCAAGTTTGAAGGTGATACCCTTGTTAATAGAATCGAGTTAAAAGGTATTGATTTTAAAGAA
GATGGAAACATTCTTGGACACAAATTGGAATACAACTATAACTCACACAATGTATACATCATGGCAGACA
AACAAAAGAATGGAATCAAAGTTAACTTCAAAATTAGACACAACATTGAAGATGGAAGCGTTCAACTAGC
AGACCATTATCAACAAAATACTCCAATTGGCGATGGCCCTGTCCTTTTACCAGACAACCATTACCTGTCC
ACACAATCTGCCCTTTCGAAAGATCCCAACGAAAAGAGAGACCACATGGTCCTTCTTGAGTTTGTAACAG
CTGCTGGGATTACACATGGCATGGATGAACTATACAAATAAGCTTAATTAGCTGAGTCTAGAGGCATCAA
ATAAAACGAAAGGCTCAGTCGAAAGACTGGGCCTTTCGTTTTATCTGTTGTTTGTCGGTGAACGCTCTCC
TGAGTAGGACAAATCCGCCGCCCTAGACCTAGGGTACGGGTTTTGCTGCCCGCAAACGGGCTGTTCTGGT
GTTGCTAGTTTGTTATCAGAATCGCAGATCCGGCTTCAGCCGGTTTGCCGGCTGAAAGCGCTATTTCTTC
CAGAATTGCCATGATTTTTTCCCCACGGGAGGCGTCACTGGCTCCCGTGTTGTCGGCAGCTTTGATTCGA
TAAGCAGCATCGCCTGTTTCAGGCTGTCTATGTGTGACTGTTGAGCTGTAACAAGTTGTCTCAGGTGTTC
AATTTCATGTTCTAGTTGCTTTGTTTTACTGGTTTCACCTGTTCTATTAGGTGTTACATGCTGTTCATCT
GTTACATTGTCGATCTGTTCATGGTGAACAGCTTTGAATGCACCAAAAACTCGTAAAAGCTCTGATGTAT
CTATCTTTTTTACACCGTTTTCATCTGTGCATATGGACAGTTTTCCCTTTGATATGTAACGGTGAACAGT
TGTTCTACTTTTGTTTGTTAGTCTTGATGCTTCACTGATAGATACAAGAGCCATAAGAACCTCAGATCCT
TCCGTATTTAGCCAGTATGTTCTCTAGTGTGGTTCGTTGTTTTTGCGTGAGCCATGAGAACGAACCATTG
AGATCATACTTACTTTGCATGTCACTCAAAAATTTTGCCTCAAAACTGGTGAGCTGAATTTTTGCAGTTA
AAGCATCGTGTAGTGTTTTTCTTAGTCCGTTATGTAGGTAGGAATCTGATGTAATGGTTGTTGGTATTTT
GTCACCATTCATTTTTATCTGGTTGTTCTCAAGTTCGGTTACGAGATCCATTTGTCTATCTAGTTCAACT
TGGAAAATCAACGTATCAGTCGGGCGGCCTCGCTTATCAACCACCAATTTCATATTGCTGTAAGTGTTTA
AATCTTTACTTATTGGTTTCAAAACCCATTGGTTAAGCCTTTTAAACTCATGGTAGTTATTTTCAAGCAT
TAACATGAACTTAAATTCATCAAGGCTAATCTCTATATTTGCCTTGTGAGTTTTCTTTTGTGTTAGTTCT
TTTAATAACCACTCATAAATCCTCATAGAGTATTTGTTTTCAAAAGACTTAACATGTTCCAGATTATATT
TTATGAATTTTTTTAACTGGAAAAGATAAGGCAATATCTCTTCACTAAAAACTAATTCTAATTTTTCGCT
TGAGAACTTGGCATAGTTTGTCCACTGGAAAATCTCAAAGCCTTTAACCAAAGGATTCCTGATTTCCACA
GTTCTCGTCATCAGCTCTCTGGTTGCTTTAGCTAATACACCATAAGCATTTTCCCTACTGATGTTCATCA
TCTGAGCGTATTGGTTATAAGTGAACGATACCGTCCGTTCTTTCCTTGTAGGGTTTTCAATCGTGGGGTT
GAGTAGTGCCACACAGCATAAAATTAGCTTGGTTTCATGCTCCGTTAAGTCATAGCGACTAATCGCTAGT
TCATTTGCTTTGAAAACAACTAATTCAGACATACATCTCAATTGGTCTAGGTGATTTTAATCACTATACC
AATTGAGATGGGCTAGTCAATGATAATTACTAGTCCTTTTCCCGGGAGATCTGGGTATCTGTAAATTCTG
CTAGACCTTTGCTGGAAAACTTGTAAATTCTGCTAGACCCTCTGTAAATTCCGCTAGACCTTTGTGTGTT
TTTTTTGTTTATATTCAAGTGGTTATAATTTATAGAATAAAGAAAGAATAAAAAAAGATAAAAAGAATAG
ATCCCAGCCCTGTGTATAACTCACTACTTTAGTCAGTTCCGCAGTATTACAAAAGGATGTCGCAAACGCT
GTTTGCTCCTCTACAAAACAGACCTTAAAACCCTAAAGGCTTAAGTAGCACCCTCGCAAGCTCGGGCAAA
TCGCTGAATATTCCTTTTGTCTCCGACCATCAGGCACCTGAGTCGCTGTCTTTTTCGTGACATTCAGTTC
GCTGCGCTCACGGCTCTGGCAGTGAATGGGGGTAAATGGCACTACAGGCGCCTTTTATGGATTCATGCAA
GGAAACTACCCATAATACAAGAAAAGCCCGTCACGGGCTTCTCAGGGCGTTTTATGGCGGGTCTGCTATG
TGGTGCTATCTGACTTTTTGCTGTTCAGCAGTTCCTGCCCTCTGATTTTCCAGTCTGACCACTTCGGATT
ATCCCGTGACAGGTCATTCAGACTGGCTAATGCACCCAGTAAGGCAGCGGTATCATCAACAGGCTTACCC
GTCTTACTGTCCCTAGTGCTTGGATTCTCACCAATAAAAAACGCCCGGCGGCAACCGAGCGTTCTGAACA
AATCCAGATGGAGTTCTGAGGTCATTACTGGATCTATCAACAGGAGTCCAAGCGAGCTCGTAAACTTGGT
CTGACAGTTACCAATGCTTAATCAGTGAGGCACCTATCTCAGCGATCTGTCTATTTCGTTCATCCATAGT
TGCCTGACTCCCCGTCGTGTAGATAACTACGATACGGGAGGGCTTACCATCTGGCCCCAGTGCTGCAATG
ATACCGCGAGACCCACGCTCACCGGCTCCAGATTTATCAGCAATAAACCAGCCAGCCGGAAGGGCCGAGC
GCAGAAGTGGTCCTGCAACTTTATCCGCCTCCATCCAGTCTATTAATTGTTGCCGGGAAGCTAGAGTAAG
TAGTTCGCCAGTTAATAGTTTGCGCAACGTTGTTGCCATTGCTACAGGCATCGTGGTGTCACGCTCGTCG
TTTGGTATGGCTTCATTCAGCTCCGGTTCCCAACGATCAAGGCGAGTTACATGATCCCCCATGTTGTGCA
AAAAAGCGGTTAGCTCCTTCGGTCCTCCGATCGTTGTCAGAAGTAAGTTGGCCGCAGTGTTATCACTCAT
GGTTATGGCAGCACTGCATAATTCTCTTACTGTCATGCCATCCGTAAGATGCTTTTCTGTGACTGGTGAG
TACTCAACCAAGTCATTCTGAGAATAGTGTATGCGGCGACCGAGTTGCTCTTGCCCGGCGTCAATACGGG
ATAATACCGCGCCACATAGCAGAACTTTAAAAGTGCTCATCATTGGAAAACGTTCTTCGGGGCGAAAACT
CTCAAGGATCTTACCGCTGTTGAGATCCAGTTCGATGTAACCCACTCGTGCACCCAACTGATCTTCAGCA
TCTTTTACTTTCACCAGCGTTTCTGGGTGAGCAAAAACAGGAAGGCAAAATGCCGCAAAAAAGGGAATAA
GGGCGACACGGAAATGTTGAATACTCATACTCTTCCTTTTTCAATATTATTGAAGCATTTATCAGGGTTA
TTGTCTCATGAGCGGATACATATTTGAATGTATTTAGAAAAATAAACAAATAGGGGTTCCGCGCACATTT
CCCCGAAAAGTGCCACCTGACGTCTAAGAAACCATTATTATCATGACATTAACCTATAAAAATAGGCGTA
TCACGAGGCCCTTTCGTCTTCACCTCGAGAATTGTGAGCGGATAACAATTGACATTGTGAGCGGATAACA
AGATACTGAGCACATCAGCAGGACGCACTGACCGAATTCATTAAAGAGGAGAAA
Features (pLannotate 1.2.2; 11 found; start..end, strand, type, name):
      9..359     +  CDS            CAPSD_BPMS2 (fragment): Experimental evidence at protein level: Swiss-Prot protein existence level 1. Acts as a translational repressor of viral replicase synthesis late in infection. This latter function is the result of capsid protein interaction with an RNA hairpin which contains the replicase ribosome-binding site. From Escherichia phage MS2 (Bacteriophage MS2).
    375..1088    +  CDS            hfriFP: hfriFP is a fluorescent protein published in 2013, derived from Herbaspirillum frisingense.
   1118..1204    +  terminator     rrnB T1 terminator: Escherichia coli rrnB; transcription terminator T1 from the E. coli rrnB gene
   1742..2692    -  CDS            Rep101: RepA protein needed for replication with the pSC101 origin; rep101
   2740..2962    -  rep_origin     pSC101 ori: low-copy replication origin that requires the Rep101 protein
   3454..3548    -  terminator     lambda t0 terminator: transcription terminator from phage lambda
   3578..4438    -  CDS            AmpR: β-lactamase; bla; confers resistance to ampicillin, carbenicillin, and related antibiotics
   4439..4543    -  promoter       AmpR promoter: bla
   4652..4668    +  protein_bind   lac operator: The lac repressor binds to the lac operator to inhibit transcription in E. coli. This inhibition can be relieved by adding lactose or isopropyl-β-D-thiogalactopyranoside (IPTG). lac repressor encoded by lacI
   4675..4691    +  protein_bind   lac operator: The lac repressor binds to the lac operator to inhibit transcription in E. coli. This inhibition can be relieved by adding lactose or isopropyl-β-D-thiogalactopyranoside (IPTG). lac repressor encoded by lacI
   4691..4723    +  promoter       PLtetO-1 promoter (fragment): modified phage lambda PL promoter with tet operator sites (Lutz and Bujard, 1997)
