>Addgene plasmid #26245 | pZS*12-MS2-GFP | analyzer sequence | sequence record 12342
TCGAGAATTGTGAGCGGATAACAATTGACATTGTGAGCGGATAACAAGATACTGAGCACATCAGCAGGAC
GCACTGACCGAATTCATTAAAGAGGAGAAAGGTACCGCATGGCTTCTAACTTTACTCAGTTCGTTCTCGT
CGACAATGGCGGAACTGGCGACGTGACTGTCGCCCCAAGCAACTTCGCTAACGGGGTCGCTGAATGGATC
AGCTCTAACTCGCGTTCACAGGCTTACAAAGTAACCTGTAGCGTTCGTCAGAGCTCTGCGCAGAATCGCA
AATACACCATCAAAGTCGAGGTGCCTAAAGGCGCATGGCGTTCGTACTTAAATATGGAACTAACCATTCC
AATTTTCTCCACGAATTCCGACTGCGAGCTTATTGTTAAGGCAATGCAAGGTCTCCTAAAAGATGGAAAC
CCGATTCCCTCAGCAATCGCAGCAAACTCCGGCATCTACGGCGGTGGAGGTTCCATGCGTAAAGGAGAAG
AACTTTTCACTGGAGTTGTCCCAATTCTTGTTGAATTAGATGGTGATGTTAATGGGCACAAATTTTCTGT
CAGTGGAGAGGGTGAAGGTGATGCAACATACGGAAAACTTACCCTTAAATTTATTTGCACTACTGGAAAA
CTACCTGTTCCATGGCCAACACTTGTCACTACTTTCGGTTATGGTGTTCAATGCTTTGCGAGATACCCAG
ATCATATGAAACAGCATGACTTTTTCAAGAGTGCCATGCCCGAAGGTTATGTACAGGAAAGAACTATATT
TTTCAAAGATGACGGGAACTACAAGACACGTGCTGAAGTCAAGTTTGAAGGTGATACCCTTGTTAATAGA
ATCGAGTTAAAAGGTATTGATTTTAAAGAAGATGGAAACATTCTTGGACACAAATTGGAATACAACTATA
ACTCACACAATGTATACATCATGGCAGACAAACAAAAGAATGGAATCAAAGTTAACTTCAAAATTAGACA
CAACATTGAAGATGGAAGCGTTCAACTAGCAGACCATTATCAACAAAATACTCCAATTGGCGATGGCCCT
GTCCTTTTACCAGACAACCATTACCTGTCCACACAATCTGCCCTTTCGAAAGATCCCAACGAAAAGAGAG
ACCACATGGTCCTTCTTGAGTTTGTAACAGCTGCTGGGATTACACATGGCATGGATGAACTATACAAATA
AGCTTAATTAGCTGAGTCTAGAGGCATCAAATAAAACGAAAGGCTCAGTCGAAAGACTGGGCCTTTCGTT
TTATCTGTTGTTTGTCGGTGAACGCTCTCCTGAGTAGGACAAATCCGCCGCCCTAGACCTAGGGTACGGG
TTTTGCTGCCCGCAAACGGGCTGTTCTGGTGTTGCTAGTTTGTTATCAGAATCGCAGATCCGGCTTCAGG
TTTGCCGGCTGAAAGCGCTATTTCTTCCAGAATTGCCATGATTTTTTCCCCACGGGAGGCGTCACTGGCT
CCCGTGTTGTCGGCAGCTTTGATTCGATAAGCAGCATCGCCTGTTTCAGGCTGTCTATGTGTGACTGTTG
AGCTGTAACAAGTTGTCTCAGGTGTTCAATTTCATGTTCTAGTTGCTTTGTTTTACTGGTTTCACCTGTT
CTATTAGGTGTTACATGCTGTTCATCTGTTACATTGTCGATCTGTTCATGGTGAACAGCTTTAAATGCAC
CAAAAACTCGTAAAAGCTCTGATGTATCTATCTTTTTTACACCGTTTTCATCTGTGCATATGGACAGTTT
TCCCTTTGATATCTAACGGTGAACAGTTGTTCTACTTTTGTTTGTTAGTCTTGATGCTTCACTGATAGAT
ACAAGAGCCATAAGAACCTCAGATCCTTCCGTATTTAGCCAGTATGTTCTCTAGTGTGGTTCGTTGTTTT
TGCGTGAGCCATGAGAACGAACCATTGAGATCATGCTTACTTTGCATGTCACTCAAAAATTTTGCCTCAA
AACTGGTGAGCTGAATTTTTGCAGTTAAAGCATCGTGTAGTGTTTTTCTTAGTCCGTTACGTAGGTAGGA
ATCTGATGTAATGGTTGTTGGTATTTTGTCACCATTCATTTTTATCTGGTTGTTCTCAAGTTCGGTTACG
AGATCCATTTGTCTATCTAGTTCAACTTGGAAAATCAACGTATCAGTCGGGCGGCCTCGCTTATCAACCA
CCAATTTCATATTGCTGTAAGTGTTTAAATCTTTACTTATTGGTTTCAAAACCCATTGGTTAAGCCTTTT
AAACTCATGGTAGTTATTTTCAAGCATTAACATGAACTTAAATTCATCAAGGCTAATCTCTATATTTGCC
TTGTGAGTTTTCTTTTGTGTTAGTTCTTTTAATAACCACTCATAAATCCTCATAGAGTATTTGTTTTCAA
AAGACTTAACATGTTCCAGATTATATTTTATGAATTTTTTTAACTGGAAAAGATAAGGCAATATCTCTTC
ACTAAAAACTAATTCTAATTTTTCGCTTGAGAACTTGGCATAGTTTGTCCACTGGAAAATCTCAAAGCCT
TTAACCAAAGGATTCCTGATTTCCACAGTTCTCGTCATCAGCTCTCTGGTTGCTTTAGCTAATACACCAT
AAGCATTTTCCCTACTGATGTTCATCATCTGAGCGTATTGGTTATAAGTGAACGATACCGTCCGTTCTTT
CCTTGTAGGGTTTTCAATCGTGGGGTTGAGTAGTGCCACACAGCATAAAATTAGCTTGGTTTCATGCTCC
GTTAAGTCATAGCGACTAATCGCTAGTTCATTTGCTTTGAAAACAACTAATTCAGACATACATCTCAATT
GGTCTAGGTGATTTTAATCACTATACCAATTGAGATGGGCTAGTCAATGATAATTACTAGTCCTTTTCCC
GGGAGATCTGGGTATCTGTAAATTCTGCTAGACCTTTGCTGGAAAACTTGTAAATTCTGCTAGACCCTCT
GTAAATTCCGCTAGACCTTTGTGTGTTTTTTTTGTTTATATTCAAGTGGTTATAATTTATAGAATAAAGA
AAGAATAAAAAAAGATAAAAAGAATAGATCCCAGCCCTGTGTATAACTCACTACTTTAGTCAGTTCCGCA
GTATTACAAAAGGATGTCGCAAACGCTGTTTGCTCCTCTACAAAACAGACCTTAAAACCCTAAAGGCTTA
AGTAGCACCCTCGCAAGCTCGGGCAAATCGCTGAATATTCCTTTTGTCTCCGACCATCAGGCACCTGAGT
CGCTGTCTTTTTCGTGACATTCAGTTCGCTGCGCTCACGGCTCTGGCAGTGAATGGGGGTAAATGGCACT
ACAGGCGCCTTTTATGGATTCATGCAAGGAAACTACCCATAATACAAGAAAAGCCCGTCACGGGCTTCTC
AGGGCGTTTTATGGCGGGTCTGCTATGTGGTGCTATCTGACTTTTTGCTGTTCAGCAGTTCCTGCCCTCT
GATTTTCCAGTCTGACCACTTCGGATTATCCCGTGACAGGTCATTCAGACTGGCTAATGCACCCAGTAAG
GCAGCGGTATCATCAACAGGCTTACCCGTCTTACTGTCCCTAGTGCTTGGATTCTCACCAATAAAAAACG
CCCGGCGGCAACCGAGCGTTCTGAACAAATCCAGATGGAGTTCTGAGGTCATTACTGGATCTATCAACAG
GAGTCCAAGCGAGCTCGTAAACTTGGTCTGACAGTTACCAATGCTTAATCAGTGAGGCACCTATCTCAGC
GATCTGTCTATTTCGTTCATCCATAGTTGCCTGACTCCCCGTCGTGTAGATAACTACGATACGGGAGGGC
TTACCATCTGGCCCCAGTGCTGCAATGATACCGCGAGACCCACGCTCACCGGCTCCAGATTTATCAGCAA
TAAACCAGCCAGCCGGAAGGGCCGAGCGCAGAAGTGGTCCTGCAACTTTATCCGCCTCCATCCAGTCTAT
TAATTGTTGCCGGGAAGCTAGAGTAAGTAGTTCGCCAGTTAATAGTTTGCGCAACGTTGTTGCCATTGCT
ACAGGCATCGTGGTGTCACGCTCGTCGTTTGGTATGGCTTCATTCAGCTCCGGTTCCCAACGATCAAGGC
GAGTTACATGATCCCCCATGTTGTGCAAAAAAGCGGTTAGCTCCTTCGGTCCTCCGATCGTTGTCAGAAG
TAAGTTGGCCGCAGTGTTATCACTCATGGTTATGGCAGCACTGCATAATTCTCTTACTGTCATGCCATCC
GTAAGATGCTTTTCTGTGACTGGTGAGTACTCAACCAAGTCATTCTGAGAATAGTGTATGCGGCGACCGA
GTTGCTCTTGCCCGGCGTCAATACGGGATAATACCGCGCCACATAGCAGAACTTTAAAAGTGCTCATCAT
TGGAAAACGTTCTTCGGGGCGAAAACTCTCAAGGATCTTACCGCTGTTGAGATCCAGTTCGATGTAACCC
ACTCGTGCACCCAACTGATCTTCAGCATCTTTTACTTTCACCAGCGTTTCTGGGTGAGCAAAAACAGGAA
GGCAAAATGCCGCAAAAAAGGGAATAAGGGCGACACGGAAATGTTGAATACTCATACTCTTCCTTTTTCA
ATATTATTGAAGCATTTATCAGGGTTATTGTCTCATGAGCGGATACATATTTGAATGTATTTAGAAAAAT
AAACAAATAGGGGTTCCGCGCACATTTCCCCGAAAAGTGCCACCTGACGTCTAAGAAACCATTATTATCA
TGACATTAACCTATAAAAATAGGCGTATCACGAGGCCCTTTCGTCTTCACC
Features (pLannotate 1.2.2; 11 found; start..end, strand, type, name):
      8..24      +  protein_bind   lac operator: The lac repressor binds to the lac operator to inhibit transcription in E. coli. This inhibition can be relieved by adding lactose or isopropyl-β-D-thiogalactopyranoside (IPTG). lac repressor encoded by lacI
     31..47      +  protein_bind   lac operator: The lac repressor binds to the lac operator to inhibit transcription in E. coli. This inhibition can be relieved by adding lactose or isopropyl-β-D-thiogalactopyranoside (IPTG). lac repressor encoded by lacI
     47..79      +  promoter       PLtetO-1 promoter (fragment): modified phage lambda PL promoter with tet operator sites (Lutz and Bujard, 1997)
    109..459     +  CDS            CAPSD_BPMS2 (fragment): Experimental evidence at protein level: Swiss-Prot protein existence level 1. Acts as a translational repressor of viral replicase synthesis late in infection. This latter function is the result of capsid protein interaction with an RNA hairpin which contains the replicase ribosome-binding site. From Escherichia phage MS2 (Bacteriophage MS2).
    475..1188    +  CDS            hfriFP: hfriFP is a fluorescent protein published in 2013, derived from Herbaspirillum frisingense.
   1218..1304    +  terminator     rrnB T1 terminator: Escherichia coli rrnB; transcription terminator T1 from the E. coli rrnB gene
   1839..2789    -  CDS            Rep101: RepA protein needed for replication with the pSC101 origin; rep101
   2837..3059    -  rep_origin     pSC101 ori: low-copy replication origin that requires the Rep101 protein
   3551..3645    -  terminator     lambda t0 terminator: transcription terminator from phage lambda
   3675..4535    -  CDS            AmpR: β-lactamase; bla; confers resistance to ampicillin, carbenicillin, and related antibiotics
   4536..4640    -  promoter       AmpR promoter: bla
