[The description below was written by a language model from this plasmid's Addgene catalogue record and pLannotate feature annotations shown in this document.]
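Description:
pZS*12-MS2-GFP is a low-copy bacterial expression plasmid built on pZS*12, a member of the modular Lutz and Bujard vector series for E. coli. It replicates from the pSC101 origin together with its required Rep101 (RepA) protein, which accounts for the low copy number. Selection is by ampicillin resistance, from a β-lactamase gene under its own bla promoter that is followed by the phage lambda t0 terminator. Two sequence records of about 4.7 kb are annotated. They show the same eleven features in the same order and differ only in their start point and by a few nucleotides.

The payload is a roughly 1.1 kb fusion cloned between KpnI and HindIII. It consists of the bacteriophage MS2 coat protein joined at its C terminus to the N terminus of GFP through a Ser-Gly-Gly-Gly-Gly linker. The coat protein is the dlFG mutant, which lacks amino acids 68–82, so the annotation detects it only as a fragment. The automated annotation labels the fluorescent protein as hfriFP, but the catalogue entry identifies it as GFP, so the label is probably a similarity-based call. Upstream lie two lac operators and a fragment scored as PLtetO-1. With the PLlacO-1 sequencing primer in the record, this points to the lac-repressible, IPTG-inducible PLlacO-1 hybrid of the lambda PL promoter. The rrnB T1 terminator closes the transcription unit.

MS2 coat protein binds a specific RNA hairpin, so the fusion acts as a fluorescent tag for transcripts engineered to carry MS2 binding sites. The associated publication concerns measuring mRNA concentration in single living bacteria with minimal perturbation.
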