Addgene plasmid #26245: pZS*12-MS2-GFP
Depositing lab: Philippe Cluzel. Depositing organization: University of Chicago. Publication: Minimally invasive determination of mRNA concentration in single living bacteria. Guet CC, Bruneaux L, Min TL, Siegal-Gaskins D, Figueroa I, Emonet T, Cluzel P. Nucleic Acids Res. 2008 Jul . 36(12):e73. 10.1093/nar/gkn329 PubMed 18515347.
Backbone
  Vector backbone: pZS*12
  Backbone manufacturer: Lutz and Bujard, Nucleic Acids Research 25 (1997) 1203-1210.
  Backbone size w/o insert (bp): 3659
  Vector type: Bacterial Expression
Growth in bacteria
  Bacterial resistance: Ampicillin, 100 μg/mL
  Growth temperature: 37°C
  Growth strain: DH5alpha
  Copy number: Low Copy
Gene/Insert
  Gene/Insert name: MS2-GFP (alt name: MS2 coat protein and GFP fusion)
  Species: fusion
  Insert size (bp): 1083
  Mutation: five amino acid linker (Ser, Gly, Gly, Gly, Gly) between the C terminus of the dlFG mutant MS2 coat protein and the N terminus of GFP. The MS2 coat protein is a dlFG mutant with a deletion for amino acids 68-82.
  Cloning method: Restriction Enzyme; 5′ cloning site KpnI (unknown if destroyed); 3′ cloning site HindIII (unknown if destroyed)
  Sequencing primers: 5′ PLlacO-1
Resource information
  A portion of this plasmid was derived from a plasmid made by: MS2-GFP fusion constructed in Le et al PNAS 2005 (also from Cluzel lab). pZS*12 vector was a gift from H. Bujard to C. Guet.
Terms and licenses: Academic/Nonprofit Terms; Industry Terms: Not Available to Industry
How to cite: pZS*12-MS2-GFP was a gift from Philippe Cluzel (Addgene plasmid # 26245 ; http://n2t.net/addgene:26245 ; RRID:Addgene_26245)
