>Addgene plasmid #26245 | pZS*12-MS2-GFP | addgene partial sequence | sequence record 32508 | 26245 with GFPfusionRev (CTCCACTGACAGAAAATTTG)
CTCCAGTGAAAAGTTCTTCTCCTTTACGCATGGAACCTCCACCGCCGTAGATGCCGGAGTTTGCTGCGAT
TGCTGAGGGAATCGGGTTTCCATCTTTTAGGAGACCTTGCATTGCCTTAACAATAAGCTCGCAGTCGGAA
TTCGTGGAGAAAATTGGAATGGTTAGTTCCATATTTAAGTACGAACGCCATGCGCCTTTAGGCACCTCGA
CTTTGATGGTGTATTTGCGATTCTGCGCAGAGCTCTGACGAACGCTACAGGTTACTTTGTAAGCCTGTGA
ACGCGAGTTAGAGCTGATCCATTCAGCGACCCCGTTAGCGAAGTTGCTTGGGGCGACAGTCACGTCGCCA
GTTCCGCCATTGTCGACGAGAACGAACTGAGTAAAGTTAGAAGCCATGCGGTACCTTTCTCCTCTTTAAT
GAATTCGGTCAGTGCGTCCTGCTGATGTGCTCAGTATCTTGTTATCCGCTCACAATGTCAATTGTTATCC
GCTCACAATTCTCGAGGTGAAGACGAAAGGGCCTCGTGATACGCCTATTTTTATAGGTTAATGTCATGAT
AATAATGGTTTCTTAGACGTCAGGTGGCACTTTTCGGGGAAATGTGCGCGGAACCCCTATTTGTTTATTT
TTCTAAATACATTCAAATATGTATCCGCTCATGAGACAATAACCCTGATAAATGCTTCAATAATATTGAA
AAAGGAAGAGTATGAGTATTCAACATTTCCGTGTCGCCCTTATTCCCTTTTTTGCGGCATTTTGCCTTCC
TGTTTTTGCTCACCCAGAAACGCTGGTGAAAGTAAAAGATGCTGAAGATCAG
